Addgene plasmid #161502: THI ONLY pALD4 T5
Purpose: Non activation control for CRISPR/RNA scaffold based transcription regulation in Pichia pastoris BB3rN_pTEF2_dCAS9(3xFLAG_SV40NLS)_pPOR1_MS2bind_only_SV40NLS_pALD4_THI11_T5_gRNA_MS2
Depositing lab: Brigitte Gasser & Diethard Mattanovich. Depositing organization: Austrian Centre of Industrial Biotechnology. Publication: Fine-Tuning of Transcription in Pichia pastoris Using dCas9 and RNA Scaffolds. Baumschabl M, Prielhofer R, Mattanovich D, Steiger MG. ACS Synth Biol. 2020 Dec 18;9(12):3202-3209. doi: 10.1021/acssynbio.0c00214. Epub 2020 Nov 12. PubMed 33180466.
Backbone
  Vector backbone: Addgene#98552 BB3rN_AD
  Backbone size w/o insert (bp): 3000
  Total vector size (bp): 11049
  Vector type: Yeast Expression
Growth in bacteria
  Bacterial resistance: Nourseothricin (clonNat), 50 μg/mL
  Growth temperature: 37°C
  Growth strain: DH5alpha
  Copy number: High Copy
Gene/Insert 1
  Gene/Insert name: dCAS9
  Promoter: pTEF2
  Cloning method: Unknown
  Sequencing primers: 5′ gaggtatgtaggcggtgcta; 3′ GTACTGTGTCGTGAAGGC
Gene/Insert 2
  Gene/Insert name: MS2 (non activation control NAC)
  Promoter: pPOR1
  Cloning method: Unknown
  Sequencing primers: 5′ GCCTTCACGACACAGTAC; 3′ GACAGTGGAGGAAAATAATGTGC
Gene/Insert 3
  Gene/Insert name: gRNA (Targeting T5 in the THI11 promoter)
  Promoter: pALD4
  Cloning method: Unknown
  Sequencing primers: 5′ GCACATTATTTTCCTCCACTGTC; 3′ ttatatttctctacaggggc
Terms and licenses: Academic/Nonprofit Terms; Industry Terms: Not Available to Industry
How to cite: THI ONLY pALD4 T5 was a gift from Brigitte Gasser & Diethard Mattanovich (Addgene plasmid # 161502 ; http://n2t.net/addgene:161502 ; RRID:Addgene_161502)
