[The description below was written by a language model from this plasmid's Addgene catalogue record and pLannotate feature annotations shown in this document.]
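Description:
THI ONLY pALD4 T5 is an 11 kb yeast expression plasmid for Pichia pastoris, assembled in the BB3rN_AD backbone. It serves as a non-activation control in a dCas9/RNA-scaffold system for tuning transcription. It replicates in E. coli at high copy from a ColE1/pUC-type origin. Selection relies on a nourseothricin acetyltransferase gene flanked by the Ashbya gossypii TEF promoter and terminator, and the record lists nourseothricin as the bacterial selection as well. No yeast replication origin is annotated, and the record does not state how the plasmid is maintained in Pichia.

The payload consists of three expression units. The first uses the TEF2 promoter to drive nuclease-dead Cas9, which carries an N-terminal 3xFLAG tag and, according to the construct name, an SV40 nuclear localisation signal. The annotation tool labels this ORF simply as S. pyogenes Cas9. The second unit uses the POR1 promoter to express the bacteriophage MS2 coat protein with an SV40 NLS but no fused activation domain ("MS2bind only"). The third unit uses the ALD4 promoter, a Pol II promoter, to transcribe a guide RNA directed at position T5 of the THI11 promoter. An annotated hammerhead ribozyme fragment lies upstream of the guide, presumably to trim it from the longer transcript. The S. pyogenes gRNA scaffold is extended with an MS2 stem loop that recruits the coat protein.

In the complete system, the scaffold RNA would bring an MS2-fused effector to the dCas9-bound site. Here only the bare RNA-binding protein is recruited, so the plasmid reports the baseline effect of dCas9 and scaffold occupancy at the THI11 promoter without activation. The short MEP1 and ADH1 promoter hits in the feature table are probably incidental matches within regulatory regions.
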