Features (pLannotate 1.2.2; 12 found; start..end, strand, type, name):
     62..650     -  rep_origin     ori: high-copy-number ColE1/pMB1/pBR322/pUC origin of replication
   1303..1368    +  CDS            3xFLAG: three tandem FLAG® epitope tags, followed by an enterokinase cleavage site
   1372..5475    +  CDS            Cas9: Cas9 (Csn1) endonuclease from the Streptococcus pyogenes Type II CRISPR/Cas system generates RNA-guided double strand breaks in DNA
   5997..6284    +  CDS            MEP1 (fragment): MEP1_YEAST - Also known as AMT1. Experimental evidence at protein level: Swiss-Prot protein existence level 1. Transporter for ammonium (both charged and uncharged NH3 and NH4) to use as a nitrogen source. Can also transport methylamine. The affinity of MEP1 is about twenty times lower than that of MEP2. MEP3 has the lowest affinity. From Saccharomyces cerevisiae (strain ATCC 204508 / S288c) (Baker's yeast).
   6726..7115    +  CDS            CAPSD_BPMS2: Experimental evidence at protein level: Swiss-Prot protein existence level 1. Acts as a translational repressor of viral replicase synthesis late in infection. This latter function is the result of capsid protein interaction with an RNA hairpin which contains the replicase ribosome-binding site. From Escherichia phage MS2 (Bacteriophage MS2).
   7310..7327    -  promoter       ADH1 promoter (fragment): S. cerevisiae ADH1; promoter for alcohol dehydrogenase 1
   8174..8198    +  misc_RNA       sTRSV HHRz (fragment): hammerhead ribozyme from the tobacco ringspot virus satellite RNA (Khvorova et al., 2003)
   8232..8307    +  misc_RNA       gRNA scaffold: guide RNA scaffold for the Streptococcus pyogenes CRISPR/Cas9 system
   8312..8330    +  misc_RNA       MS2 stem loop: stem loop that binds the bacteriophage MS2 coat protein
   8917..9260    +  promoter       TEF promoter: Ashbya gossypii TEF promoter
   9267..9831    +  CDS            NrsR (fragment): nourseothricin acetyltransferase; Streptomyces noursei nat1; confers resistance to nourseothricin
   9839..10036   +  terminator     TEF terminator: Ashbya gossypii TEF terminator
>Addgene plasmid #161502 | THI ONLY pALD4 T5 | addgene full sequence | sequence record 326281 | Addgene NGS Result
CGCTGTGAGCAAAAGGCCAGCAAAAGGCCAGGAACCGTAAAAAGGCCGCGTTGCTGGCGTTTTTCCATAG
GCTCCGCCCCCCTGACGAGCATCACAAAAATCGACGCTCAAGTCAGAGGTGGCGAAACCCGACAGGACTA
TAAAGATACCAGGCGTTTCCCCCTGGAAGCTCCCTCGTGCGCTCTCCTGTTCCGACCCTGCCGCTTACCG
GATACCTGTCCGCCTTTCTCCCTTCGGGAAGCGTGGCGCTTTCTCATAGCTCACGCTGTAGGTATCTCAG
TTCGGTGTAGGTCGTTCGCTCCAAGCTGGGCTGTGTGCACGAACCCCCCGTTCAGCCCGACCGCTGCGCC
TTATCCGGTAACTATCGTCTTGAGTCCAACCCGGTAAGACACGACTTATCGCCACTGGCAGCAGCCACTG
GTAACAGGATTAGCAGAGCGAGGTATGTAGGCGGTGCTACAGAGTTCTTGAAGTGGTGGCCTAACTACGG
CTACACTAGAAGAACAGTATTTGGTATCTGCGCTCTGCTGAAGCCAGTTACCTTCGGAAAAAGAGTTGGT
AGCTCTTGATCCGGCAAACAAACCACCGCTGGTAGCGGTGGTTTTTTTGTTTGCAAGCAGCAGATTACGC
GCAGAAAAAAAGGATCTCAAGAAGATCCTTTGATCTTTTCTACGGGGTGGAGCGCAAAAAACCCCGCCCC
TGACAGGGCGGGGTTTTTTCGCGATCGGAGCGGTACTACCATTGACACTACACATCCTTAATTCCAATCC
TGTCTGGCCTCCTTCACCTTTTAACCATCTTGCCCATTCCAACTCGTGTCAGATTGCGTATCAAGTGAAA
AAAAAAAAATTTTAAATCTTTAACCCAATCAGGTAATAACTGTCGCCTCTTTTATCTGCCGCACTGCATG
AGGTGTCCCCTTAGTGGGAAAGAGTACTGAGCCAACCCTGGAGGACAGCAAGGGAAAAATACCTACAACT
TGCTTCATAATGGTCGTAAAAACAATCCTTGTCGGATATAAGTGTTGTAGACTGTCCCTTATCCTCTGCG
ATGTTCTTCCTCTCAAAGTTTGCGATTTCTCTCTATCAGAATTGCCATCAAGAGACTCAGGACTAATTTC
GCAGTCCCACACGCACTCGTACATGATTGGCTGAAATTTCCCTAAAGAATTTCTTTTTCACGAAAATTTT
TTTTTTACACAAGATTTTCAGCAGATATAAAATGGAGAGCAGGACCTCCGCTGTGACTCTTCTTTTTTTT
CTTTTATTCTCACTACATACATTTTAGTTATTCGCCAACATGGACTACAAAGACCATGACGGTGATTATA
AAGATCATGACATCGATTACAAGGATGACGATGACAAGCTCATGGACAAGAAGTACTCCATTGGGCTCGC
TATCGGCACAAACAGCGTCGGCTGGGCCGTCATTACGGACGAGTACAAGGTGCCGAGCAAAAAATTCAAA
GTTCTGGGCAATACCGATCGCCACAGCATAAAGAAGAACCTCATTGGCGCCCTCCTGTTCGACTCCGGGG
AGACGGCCGAAGCCACGCGGCTCAAAAGAACAGCACGGCGCAGATATACCCGCAGAAAGAATCGGATCTG
CTACCTGCAGGAGATCTTTAGTAATGAGATGGCTAAGGTGGATGACTCTTTCTTCCATAGGCTGGAGGAG
TCCTTTTTGGTGGAGGAGGATAAAAAGCACGAGCGCCACCCAATCTTTGGCAATATCGTGGACGAGGTGG
CGTACCATGAAAAGTACCCAACCATATATCATCTGAGGAAGAAGCTTGTAGACAGTACTGATAAGGCTGA
CTTGCGGTTGATCTATCTCGCGCTGGCGCATATGATCAAATTTCGGGGACACTTCCTCATCGAGGGGGAC
CTGAACCCAGACAACAGCGATGTCGACAAACTCTTTATCCAACTGGTTCAGACTTACAATCAGCTTTTCG
AAGAGAACCCGATCAACGCATCCGGAGTTGACGCCAAAGCAATCCTGAGCGCTAGGCTGTCCAAATCCCG
GCGGCTCGAAAACCTCATCGCACAGCTCCCTGGGGAGAAGAAGAACGGCCTGTTTGGTAATCTTATCGCC
CTGTCACTCGGGCTGACCCCCAACTTTAAATCTAACTTCGACCTGGCCGAAGATGCCAAGCTTCAACTGA
GCAAAGACACCTACGATGATGATCTCGACAATCTGCTGGCCCAGATCGGCGACCAGTACGCAGACCTTTT
TTTGGCGGCAAAGAACCTGTCAGACGCCATTCTGCTGAGTGATATTCTGCGAGTGAACACGGAGATCACC
AAAGCTCCGCTGAGCGCTAGTATGATCAAGCGCTATGATGAGCACCACCAAGACTTGACTTTGCTGAAGG
CCCTTGTCAGACAGCAACTGCCTGAGAAGTACAAGGAAATTTTCTTCGATCAGTCTAAAAATGGCTACGC
CGGATACATTGACGGCGGAGCAAGCCAGGAGGAATTTTACAAATTTATTAAGCCCATCTTGGAAAAAATG
GACGGCACCGAGGAGCTGCTGGTAAAGCTTAACAGAGAAGATCTGTTGCGCAAACAGCGCACTTTCGACA
ATGGAAGCATCCCCCACCAGATTCACCTGGGCGAACTGCACGCTATCCTCAGGCGGCAAGAGGATTTCTA
CCCCTTTTTGAAAGATAACAGGGAAAAGATTGAGAAAATCCTCACATTTCGGATACCCTACTATGTAGGC
CCCCTCGCCCGGGGAAATTCCAGATTCGCGTGGATGACTCGCAAATCAGAAGAGACTATCACTCCCTGGA
ACTTCGAGGAAGTCGTGGATAAGGGGGCCTCTGCCCAGTCCTTCATCGAAAGGATGACTAACTTTGATAA
AAATCTGCCTAACGAAAAGGTGCTTCCTAAACACTCTCTGCTGTACGAGTACTTCACAGTTTATAACGAG
CTCACCAAGGTCAAATACGTCACAGAAGGGATGAGAAAGCCAGCATTCCTGTCTGGAGAGCAGAAGAAAG
CTATCGTGGACCTCCTCTTCAAGACGAACCGGAAAGTTACCGTGAAACAGCTCAAAGAGGACTATTTCAA
AAAGATTGAATGTTTCGACTCTGTTGAAATCAGCGGAGTGGAGGATCGCTTCAACGCATCCCTGGGAACG
TATCACGATCTCCTGAAAATCATTAAAGACAAGGACTTCCTGGACAATGAGGAGAACGAGGACATTCTTG
AGGACATTGTCCTCACCCTTACGTTGTTTGAAGATAGGGAGATGATTGAAGAACGCTTGAAAACTTACGC
TCATCTCTTCGACGACAAAGTCATGAAACAGCTCAAGAGGCGCCGATATACAGGATGGGGGCGGCTGTCA
AGAAAACTGATCAATGGGATCCGAGACAAGCAGAGTGGAAAGACAATCCTGGATTTTCTTAAGTCCGATG
GATTTGCCAACAGGAACTTCATGCAGTTGATCCATGATGACTCTCTCACCTTTAAGGAGGACATCCAGAA
AGCACAAGTTTCTGGCCAGGGGGACAGTCTGCACGAGCACATCGCTAATCTTGCAGGTAGCCCAGCTATC
AAAAAGGGAATACTGCAGACCGTTAAGGTCGTGGATGAACTCGTCAAAGTAATGGGAAGGCATAAGCCCG
AGAATATCGTTATCGAGATGGCCCGAGAGAACCAAACTACCCAGAAGGGACAGAAGAACAGTAGGGAAAG
GATGAAGAGGATTGAAGAGGGTATAAAAGAACTGGGGTCCCAAATCCTTAAGGAACACCCAGTTGAAAAC
ACCCAGCTTCAGAATGAGAAGCTCTACCTGTACTACCTGCAGAACGGCAGGGACATGTACGTGGATCAGG
AACTGGACATCAATCGGCTCTCCGACTACGACGTGGATGCCATCGTGCCCCAGTCTTTTCTCAAAGATGA
TTCTATTGATAATAAAGTGTTGACAAGATCCGATAAAAATAGAGGGAAGAGTGATAACGTCCCCTCAGAA
GAAGTTGTCAAGAAAATGAAAAATTATTGGCGGCAGCTGCTGAACGCCAAACTGATCACACAACGGAAGT
TCGATAATCTGACTAAGGCTGAACGAGGTGGCCTGTCTGAGTTGGATAAAGCCGGCTTCATCAAAAGGCA
GCTTGTTGAGACACGCCAGATCACCAAGCACGTGGCCCAAATTCTCGATTCACGCATGAACACCAAGTAC
GATGAAAATGACAAACTGATTCGAGAGGTGAAAGTTATTACTCTGAAGTCTAAGCTAGTCTCAGATTTCA
GAAAGGACTTTCAGTTTTATAAGGTGAGAGAGATCAACAATTACCACCATGCGCATGATGCCTACCTGAA
TGCAGTGGTAGGCACTGCACTTATCAAAAAATATCCCAAGCTTGAATCTGAATTTGTTTACGGAGACTAT
AAAGTGTACGATGTTAGGAAAATGATCGCAAAGTCTGAGCAGGAAATAGGCAAGGCCACCGCTAAGTACT
TCTTTTACAGCAATATTATGAATTTTTTCAAGACCGAGATTACACTGGCCAATGGAGAGATTCGGAAGCG
ACCACTTATCGAAACAAACGGAGAAACAGGAGAAATCGTGTGGGACAAGGGTAGGGATTTCGCGACAGTC
CGGAAGGTCCTGTCCATGCCGCAGGTGAACATCGTTAAAAAGACCGAAGTACAGACCGGAGGCTTCTCCA
AGGAAAGTATCCTCCCGAAAAGGAACAGCGACAAGCTGATCGCACGCAAAAAAGATTGGGACCCCAAGAA
ATACGGCGGATTCGATTCTCCTACAGTCGCTTACAGTGTACTGGTTGTGGCCAAAGTGGAGAAAGGGAAG
TCTAAAAAACTCAAAAGCGTCAAGGAACTGCTGGGCATCACAATCATGGAGCGATCAAGCTTCGAAAAAA
ACCCCATCGACTTTCTCGAGGCGAAAGGATATAAAGAGGTCAAAAAAGACCTCATCATTAAGCTTCCCAA
GTACTCTCTCTTTGAGCTTGAAAACGGCCGGAAACGAATGCTCGCTAGTGCGGGCGAGCTGCAGAAAGGT
AACGAGCTGGCACTGCCCTCTAAATACGTTAATTTCTTGTATCTGGCCAGCCACTATGAAAAGCTCAAAG
GGTCCCCCGAAGATAATGAGCAGAAGCAGCTGTTCGTGGAACAACACAAACACTACCTTGATGAGATCAT
CGAGCAAATAAGCGAATTCTCCAAAAGAGTGATCCTCGCCGACGCTAACCTCGATAAGGTGCTTTCTGCT
TACAATAAGCACAGGGATAAGCCCATCAGGGAGCAGGCAGAAAACATTATCCACTTGTTTACTCTGACCA
ACTTGGGCGCTCCTGCAGCCTTCAAGTACTTCGACACCACCATAGACAGAAAGCGGTACACCTCTACAAA
GGAGGTCCTGGACGCCACACTGATTCATCAGTCAATTACGGGGCTCTATGAAACAAGAATCGACCTCTCT
CAGCTCGGTGGAGACAGCAGGGCTGACCCCAAGAAGAAGAGGAAGGTGTGAGCTTTAGTCAAATATTAAT
CTATTTCACCTGTTCAAACTTTACTTAATGTACAAATGTGGTAGTTATTAGTTTTGCAACGGAACTTGTT
CCATAATCTGGTCCTCTGGGACAGCAAACTGTCTTTCACTAGTAGCGCCAGTTTCGGGAGTCCACACAGC
ATTAGTCACCGGTGCACCAGCACTAATCTCACGACCTTCTGGGTGTTTAAATGGGCAGTTAGGGTTGCGG
CATCCAGCTGCAAACTTACAATCCTCATCAATTGGATGAGTGAAAAAACAGTTTGGTCTGGTACAACTGT
TGCCTTCACGACACAGTACAGGAGTAGTTGCGTGACGTCTTGGGCACTTGTAATTACGGCATGATTTACC
AAATCGACATTGTTCCAAAGCCCTCTGTTGTTTTTGTTGTTTCTCTTCTTCGGTGATCTTGTGTTCAGGT
GATCGATGAGCCTTTGGACAGTCCGGATTAGAGCGCTCCGGGGAGCGCATTATTTGGGTCGGCTACTGTC
ATTGGTTATGATGGCCTTACCGAGCACGAAGGTGGTTGGATAGACCACAACTGGAAACAGTTGTACAAAC
AGATTGCATTCATTTTTGCTTGTATTGGATACTCGATGGCCATCACCGCTCTTATCTGTTTCATCCTCAA
CCGTATTCCATTTTTGCAACTGCGAGCTTCAGAAGAGGCTGAGGAGAAAGGTATGGATGAGGATCAGATT
GGAGAGTTCGCTTATGACTACGTGGAAGTACGTCGTGATTTTTTGGCTTGGGGATCAGGCCCAAACAATG
GCTTCAAGGAGCCGGAAGTTCTGGATCAGGTAGTTCCGGTTAATGATTTCAGCAGTGACCAGAATGTGAC
TAATCAGACCAACGAATCTGAGAAGCAGTAGAGTAAATATAGAGATGATATTTAGTGTATTCTAATGCTT
ATGTAATGTATTAAGCAAAAAGTTGTGTTTATGAGTTAGCATTTGTCTTAGCAAACATAAAATTATGTCG
ACATTTGCAACCCGCATGTCTAGTGTTTTTAGATCGATCTTCGATGTGTAGAATAATGCCTCCACGTGAT
GCCCCGCGATTTTGTTGGGTCGCAATGCCTCCAACATAAACCCATCACGTATAAAAAGCCCTCTTAACCC
TCCCCCCTGTTTCGTTTGCTTCATCACTTAACCTGAACTATCAACATGCCCAAAAAGAAAAGAAAAGTGG
GTAGTATGGCGTCTAACTTCACCCAGTTCGTTCTGGTTGACAACGGTGGTACCGGTGACGTTACCGTTGC
GCCGTCTAACTTCGCGAACGGTGTTGCGGAATGGATCTCTTCTAACTCTCGTTCTCAGGCGTACAAAGTT
ACCTGCTCTGTTCGTCAATCCTCCGCGCAGAACCGTAAATACACCATCAAAGTTGAAGTTCCGAAAGTTG
CGACCCAGACCGTTGGTGGTGTTGAACTGCCGGTTGCGGCGTGGCGTTCTTACCTGAACATGGAACTGAC
CATCCCGATCTTCGCGACCAACTCTGACTGCGAACTGATCGTTAAAGCGATGCAGGGTCTGCTGAAAGAC
GGTAACCCGATCCCGTCTGCGATCGCGGCGAACTCTGGTATCTACTAGGCTTCTGTTTAATTCTGTAGGA
TAAACGAAATAACTGTATCTTTATAATCATCCTTAAGATAGCCCTGGACTCGTCAGACATTAGTTCGCGC
ACATTATTTTCCTCCACTGTCTGCAAACAGCCACACGGCATTTCCCTCTCTAGTTTCATTTATCAAAGTA
GCACAACACGCTAATTGGAGGACAATAAGAAGAAAAAAAAAGAAAAGCGGTGGGGGAGGGATTATTAAAT
AAGGATTATGTAACCCCAGGGTACCGTTCTATACATATTTAAGGATTATTTAGGACAATCGATGAAATCG
GCATCAAACTGGATGGGAGTATAGTGTCCGGATAATCGGATAAATCATCTTGCGAGGAGCCGCTTGGTTG
GTTGGTGAGAGGAGTGAAATATGTGTCTCCTCACCCAAGAATCGCGATATCAGCACCCTGTGGGGGACAC
TATTGGCCTCCCTCCCAAACCTTCGATGTGGTAGTGCTTTATTATATTGATTACATTGATTACATAGCTA
AACCCTGCCTGGTTGCAAGTTGAGCTCCGAATTCCAATATTAGTAAAATGCCTGCAAGATAACCTCGGTA
TGGCGTCCGACCCCGCTTAATTATTTTAACTCCTTTCCAACGAGGACTTCGTAATTTTTGATTAGGGAGT
TGAGAAACGGGGGGTCTTGATACCTCCTCGATTTCAGATCCCACCCCCTCTCAGTCCCAAGTGGGACCCC
CCTCGGCCGTGAAATGCGCGCACTTTAGTTTTTTTCGCATGTAAACGCCGGTGTCCGTCAATTAAAAGTC
GCAGACTAGGGTGAACTTTACCATTTTTGTCGCACTCCGTCTCCTCGGAATAGGGGTGTAGTAATTCTGC
AGTAGTGCAATTTTTACCCCGCCAAGGGGGGGCGAAAAGAGACGACCTCATCACGCATTCTCCAGTCGCT
CTCTACGCCTACAGCACCGACGTAGTTAACTTTCTCCCATATATAAAGCAATTGCCATTCCCCTGAAAAC
TTTAACCTCTGCTTTTTCTTGATTTTTCCTTGCCCAAAGAAAAGCATGAATGATCTGATGAGTCCGTGAG
GACGAAACGAGTAAGCTCGTCATCATTGACAGAGTGAATCAGTTTTAGAGCTAGAAATAGCAAGTTAAAA
TAAGGCTAGTCCGTTATCAACTTGAAAAAGTGGCACCGAGTCGGTGCGCGCACATGAGGATCACCCATGT
GCTTTTGGCCGGCATGGTCCCAGCCTCCTCGCTGGCGCCGGCTGGGCAACATGCTTCGGCATGGCGAATG
GGACAGCTTTGGACTGCTTTTAGTGTACATCTGATAATATAGTACTACCACGTATGATAATGTAGAGAAT
AGGCTTCCTTGTCGAGTGTGTTTGCAGTTTTCTTGAGTTTCAAGGTTTAAATGCTGGTATATTAGTTCAT
CGAAGGTTTCAGCCAATAGCACCTTAAATCAATCAAACTAATTCGACTCTTACGAAAGAGCCTACTGTGT
TTAGTATCGAAGTCGTTTACCTTTCATGTTGAATAGCTTCCTCTCTGACCCTAACATTTCAAGATCCTCC
TAAAGTTACCCGGATTGTGAAATTCTAATGATCCACCTGCCCAATGCATTTTTTCTTTATTCAGTTTACC
TTTTTTACCTAATATACGAGCTTGTTAAAGTAAGTGGCACTGCAATACTAGGCTTATTGTTGATATTATG
ATGAATCGTTTTCACAAACTTGATTTCCTGTGAACTCACCATGTACTAAGGAAAAAAACATGCATCACCA
TCTGAATATTTGACCGCTAGCTCATGGACATGGAGGCCCAGAATACCCTCCTTGACAGTCTTGACGTGCG
CAGCTCAGGGGCATGATGTGACTGTCGCCCGTACATTTAGCCCATACATCCCCATGTATAATCATTTGCA
TCCATACATTTTGATGGCCGCACGGCGCGAAGCAAAAATTACGGCTCCTCGCTGCAGACCTGCGAGCAGG
GAAACGCTCCCCTCACAGACGCGTTGAATTGTCCCCACGCCGCGCCCCTGTAGAGAAATATAAAAGGTTA
GGATTTGCCACTGAGGTTCTTCTTTCATATACTTCCTTTTAAAATCTTGCTAGGATACAGTTCTCACATC
ACATCCGAACATAAACAACCATGGGTACCACTCTTGACGACACGGCTTACCGGTACCGCACCAGTGTCCC
GGGGGACGCCGAGGCCATCGAGGCACTGGATGGGTCCTTCACCACCGACACCGTTTTTCGCGTCACCGCC
ACCGGGGACGGCTTCACCCTGCGGGAGGTGCCGGTGGACCCGCCCCTGACCAAGGTGTTCCCCGACGACG
AATCGGACGACGAATCGGACGACGGGGAGGACGGCGACCCGGACTCCCGGACGTTCGTCGCGTACGGGGA
CGACGGCGACCTGGCGGGCTTCGTGGTCGTCTCGTACTCCGGCTGGAACCGCCGGCTGACCGTCGAGGAC
ATCGAGGTCGCCCCGGAGCACCGGGGGCACGGGGTCGGGCGCGCGTTGATGGGGCTCGCGACGGAGTTCG
CCCGCGAGCGGGGCGCCGGGCACCTCTGGCTGGAGGTCACCAACGTCAACGCACCGGCGATCCACGCGTA
CCGGCGGATGGGGTTCACCCTCTGCGGCCTGGACACCGCCCTGTACGACGGCACCGCCTCGGACGGCGAG
CAGGCGCTCTACATGAGCATGCCCTGCCCCTAATCAGTACTGACAATAAAAAGATTCTTGTTTTCAAGAA
CTTGTCATTTGTATAGTTTTTTTATATTGTAGTTGTTCTATTTTAATCAAATGTTAGCGTGATTTATATT
TTTTTTCGCCTCGACATCATCTGCCCAGATGCGAAGTTAAGTGCGCAGAAAGTAATATCATGCGTCAATC
GTATGTGAATGCTGGTCGCTATACTGGCTTCATACCCAGCATTGACCTTTGGTATGAGCATCTGAAAAAC
AACCAGGTGTTGCAAAGTTAAACATCCTTCTTTGTTCATATAGAACCCACTATTCATGGTACTCCCCAAT
CGAATTTCACATTCTGGTTTTGAAATTACACACCACGTTAGCTTATAAGATTTCATATAACTTATTGATA
TACGGTTTCCATTGTTCGAATAGTTGAGGTTGTATGTAATTCGATTGAAGGGGCCATTTTTGTTTCCTAC
TTTTCCTGGGAGCTTATCCGATGCGCTTCAAAGCTGGAATTGTAAATATAGAGAAAAAGAAGGATGTTGT
TTTATTCTTGAAAGAGTATAATTTTACTTCTAGCAACTCTCCCACTTCGCTTGACTTCATTTATTTCTTG
GGCACATAGGCGTAGTAATCTAGACCAACAGATAATTTGCCGGAATGATATAGCGATTGGAAAATGAACT
GAAATTTTTTGCTGTCTTTCAATTTGACGGGCAGTTCATCAGGCGCGCCGTGACCGACCATATAAATACG
TTGAGAATGTTATTCTTCCTCGTAGTTGAAGTGGCTTCATAATTTCAGAACTCAATAGATAAACTAGGAT
GTTTTAAAGCAATTAATGCTCACAAGTAAGGAGCGACTCTCTTGCTTTTCGAATACTAAAAGTATCGTCC
CAACCCAGAAAAAAAGACCTCTTAACTGCAAAATAAACTCTATATATTTCTTCTAAAACAGTTTCAGGTT
GGATAGTATCGCATTCTCATCACTTCTAACTAGTAGGCCATGAGATATATTAACGTTTACTTGAGTTCTA
AGTTCTCCGAATTAGATGCACAGCACAAACAAGATTAGGTTTCACTTGGTACAAAATACGAACAGAGTTT
AAGGTCGTAATTTCATTTCGTTATTGATCCCCACAATCTATTCTTATCACAGTCATCAGATAGTCGCGAA
AAAGCATGCAGAAAAGGGGGTCGTCCCTATCTAAGTTGTAGCATTACAACAAATATGAC
